>Addgene plasmid #195908 | pNL2080 pGATA23 GG0-GG1 | addgene full sequence | sequence record 386463 | Addgene NGS Result
GCCTGACATTTATATTCCCCAGAACATCAGGTTAATGGCGTTTTTGATGTCATTTTCGCGGTGGCTGAGA
TCAGCCACTTCTTCCCCGATAACGGAGACCGGCACACTGGCCATATCGGTGGTCATCATGCGCCAGCTTT
CATCCCCGATATGCACCACCGGGTAAAGTTCACGGGAGACTTTATCTGACAGCAGACGTGCACTGGCCAG
GGGGATCACCATCCGTCGCCCCGGCGTGTCAATAATATCACTCTGTACATCCACAAACAGACGATAACGG
CTCTCTCTTTTATAGGTGTAAACCTTAAACTGCCGTACGTATAGGCTGCGCAACTGTTGGGAAGGGCGAT
CGGTGCGGGCCTCTTCGCTATTACGCCAGCTGGCGAAAGGGGGATGTGCTGCAAGGCGATTAAGTTGGGT
AACGCCAGGGTTTTCCCAGTCACGACGTTGTAAAACGACGGCCAGTGAATTGTAATACGACTCACTATAG
GGCGAATTGGGCCCTCTAGATGCATGCTCGAGCGGCCGCCAGTGTGATGGATATCTGCAGAATTCAGGCA
CTTCGTGGTCTCACATTTTCAATCTTAGTTCTTAGAGTTCCTTTTTGATACAACAGTAGTGATCAAGAAC
TCTTCAATTCTCTGAATACGGAGATTATATGGGTGACAAGATTGGTTCTTGTTCGTGGTATGAGTCATCA
AGAAAGGCTTAAGAGCTCCTTAAAAACCCTCTCGAACTAGTGTGCGTGTGGTAAGAAGACGAAAGAGCCC
TTGGGCGCTCTTTTGATGAACAATGATTAAGACTTTTTTGGTAGATGTATGACACAAAACAAAACATCTC
CCAAATCATTGTCGGGTGGAAAGCAAAGTGGCAGTACGCACGACCGGGATCTATGGATTTTCTTTATAAT
AGTGGTGAGAGTGTGTGTATTAGACAAAAGAAAGTAAAAAAAGAAACCACAAATTTCTGCAAACTTGTTC
ACATGAAGACAGAGACAAAGGAATGAAGCAAAAGCCAGCCAATGTTTCACTTACTCATAGACTTTTTGAT
GTGATAAGGAAGCCAATAGTCTTCTTCCCAAATCAATTCAAGGAAAAGTAAAAGGACAACATTAATAATG
TTACATTATTTAACGTGAAAGCAGTATAGAATAAAGTTATATAACTTTTCTTGGCATACCCATAAGAATA
ATTGTTCTACACATTCTTTGAACACCAAATTACATATCTATAAATCACAAATATTGCTATACGTTGGAGA
TCTGAACAAATAACAATGTCCATGTGGTAAACCATTTTTTTTTAGGCATCTCTACAAAAGTAAAGTTTTA
AAATTATGTATTTTTCACTATAAAATTTAGGTGTACGCAAAGATTATTCATGCTCCTGAGACCACAGAGT
GCCTGAATTCCAGCACACTGGCGGCCGTTACTAGTGGATCCGAGCTCGGTACCAAGCTTGATGCATAGCT
TGAGTATTCTAACGCGTCACCTAAATAGCTTGGCGTAATCATGGTCATAGCTGTTTCCTGTGTGAAATTG
TTATCCGCTCACAATTCCACACAACATACGAGCCGGAAGCATAAAGTGTAAAGCCTGGGGTGCCTAATGA
GTGAGCTAACTCACATTAATTGCGTTGCGCTCACTGCCCGCTTTCCAGTCGGGAAACCTGTCGTGCCAGC
TGCATTAATGAATCGGCCAACGCGCGGGGAGAGGCGGTTTGCGTATTGGGCGCTCTTCCGCTTCCTCGCT
CACTGACTCGCTGCGCTCGGTCGTTCGGCTGCGGCGAGCGGTATCAGCTCACTCAAAGGCGGTAATACGG
TTATCCACAGAATCAGGGGATAACGCAGGAAAGAACATGTGAGCAAAAGGCCAGCAAAAGGCCAGGAACC
GTAAAAAGGCCGCGTTGCTGGCGTTTTTCCATAGGCTCCGCCCCCCTGACGAGCATCACAAAAATCGACG
CTCAAGTCAGAGGTGGCGAAACCCGACAGGACTATAAAGATACCAGGCGTTTCCCCCTGGAAGCTCCCTC
GTGCGCTCTCCTGTTCCGACCCTGCCGCTTACCGGATACCTGTCCGCCTTTCTCCCTTCGGGAAGCGTGG
CGCTTTCTCATAGCTCACGCTGTAGGTATCTCAGTTCGGTGTAGGTCGTTCGCTCCAAGCTGGGCTGTGT
GCACGAACCCCCCGTTCAGCCCGACCGCTGCGCCTTATCCGGTAACTATCGTCTTGAGTCCAACCCGGTA
AGACACGACTTATCGCCACTGGCAGCAGCCACTGGTAACAGGATTAGCAGAGCGAGGTATGTAGGCGGTG
CTACAGAGTTCTTGAAGTGGTGGCCTAACTACGGCTACACTAGAAGAACAGTATTTGGTATCTGCGCTCT
GCTGAAGCCAGTTACCTTCGGAAAAAGAGTTGGTAGCTCTTGATCCGGCAAACAAACCACCGCTGGTAGC
GGTGGTTTTTTTGTTTGCAAGCAGCAGATTACGCGCAGAAAAAAAGGATCTCAAGAAGATCCTTTGATCT
TTTCTACGGGGTCTGACGCTCAGTGGAACGAAAACTCACGTTAAGGGATTTTGGTCATGAGATTATCAAA
AAGGATCTTCACCTAGATCCTTTTAAATTAAAAATGAAGTTTTAGCACGTGTCAGTCCTGCTCCTCGGCC
ACGAAGTGCACGCAGTTGCCGGCCGGGTCGCGCAGGGCGAACTCCCGCCCCCACGGCTGCTCGCCGATCT
CGGTCATGGCCGGCCCGGAGGCGTCCCGGAAGTTCGTGGACACGACCTCCGACCACTCGGCGTACAGCTC
GTCCAGGCCGCGCACCCACACCCAGGCCAGGGTGTTGTCCGGCACCACCTGGTCCTGGACCGCGCTGATG
AACAGGGTCACGTCGTCCCGGACCACACCGGCGAAGTCGTCCTCCACGAAGTCCCGGGAGAACCCGAGCC
GGTCGGTCCAGAACTCGACCGCTCCGGCGACGTCGCGCGCGGTGAGCACCGGAACGGCACTGGTCAACTT
GGCCATGGTGGCCCTCCTCACGTGCTATTATTGAAGCATTTATCAGGGTTATTGTCTCATGAGCGGATAC
ATATTTGAATGTATTTAGAAAAATAAACAAATAGGGGTTCCGCGCACATTTCCCCGAAAAGTGCCACCTG
ATGCGGTGTGAAATACCGCACAGATGCGTAAGGAGAAAATACCGCATCAGGAAATTGTAAGCGTTAATAA
TTCAGAAGAACTCGTCAAGAAGGCGATAGAAGGCGATGCGCTGCGAATCGGGAGCGGCGATACCGTAAAG
CACGAGGAAGCGGTCAGCCCATTCGCCGCCAAGCTCTTCAGCAATATCACGGGTAGCCAACGCTATGTCC
TGATAGCGGTCCGCCACACCCAGCCGGCCACAGTCGATGAATCCAGAAAAGCGGCCATTTTCCACCATGA
TATTCGGCAAGCAGGCATCGCCATGGGTCACGACGAGATCCTCGCCGTCGGGCATGCTCGCCTTGAGCCT
GGCGAACAGTTCGGCTGGCGCGAGCCCCTGATGCTCTTCGTCCAGATCATCCTGATCGACAAGACCGGCT
TCCATCCGAGTACGTGCTCGCTCGATGCGATGTTTCGCTTGGTGGTCGAATGGGCAGGTAGCCGGATCAA
GCGTATGCAGCCGCCGCATTGCATCAGCCATGATGGATACTTTCTCGGCAGGAGCAAGGTGAGATGACAG
GAGATCCTGCCCCGGCACTTCGCCCAATAGCAGCCAGTCCCTTCCCGCTTCAGTGACAACGTCGAGCACA
GCTGCGCAAGGAACGCCCGTCGTGGCCAGCCACGATAGCCGCGCTGCCTCGTCTTGCAGTTCATTCAGGG
CACCGGACAGGTCGGTCTTGACAAAAAGAACCGGGCGCCCCTGCGCTGACAGCCGGAACACGGCGGCATC
AGAGCAGCCGATTGTCTGTTGTGCCCAGTCATAGCCGAATAGCCTCTCCACCCAAGCGGCCGGAGAACCT
GCGTGCAATCCATCTTGTTCAATCATGCGAAACGATCCTCATCCTGTCTCTTGATCAGAGCTTGATCCCC
TGCGCCATCAGATCCTTGGCGGCAAGAAAGCCATCCAGTTTACTTTGCAGGGCTTCCCAACCTTACCAGA
GGGCGCCCCAGCTGGCAATTCCGGTTCGCTTGCTGTCCATAAAACCGCCCAGTCTAGCTATCGCCATGTA
AGCCCACTGCAAGCTACCTGCTTTCTCTTTGCGCTTGCGTTTTCCCTTGTCCAGATAGCCCAGTAGCTGA
CATTCATCCGGGGTCAGCACCGTTTCTGCGGACTGGCTTTCTACGTGAAAAGGATCTAGGTGAAGATCCT
TTTTGATAATCTCAT
Features (pLannotate 1.2.2; 14 found; start..end, strand, type, name):
     10..313     -  CDS            ccdB (fragment): CcdB, a bacterial toxin that poisons DNA gyrase; ccdB; Plasmids containing the ccdB gene cannot be propagated in standard E. coli strains.
    323..470     -  CDS            lacZα (fragment): LacZα fragment of β-galactosidase; lacZ fragment
    473..491     +  promoter       T7 promoter: promoter for bacteriophage T7 RNA polymerase
    939..956     +  misc_feature   CEN/ARS (fragment): S. cerevisiae CEN6 centromere fused to an autonomously replicating sequence
   1538..1554    -  protein_bind   lac operator: The lac repressor binds to the lac operator to inhibit transcription in E. coli. This inhibition can be relieved by adding lactose or isopropyl-β-D-thiogalactopyranoside (IPTG). lac repressor encoded by lacI
   1562..1592    -  promoter       lac promoter: promoter for the E. coli lac operon
   1607..1628    -  protein_bind   CAP binding site: CAP binding activates transcription in the presence of cAMP. E. coli catabolite activator protein
   1641..1733    -  CDS            lacI (fragment): lac repressor; lacI; The lac repressor binds to the lac operator to inhibit transcription in E. coli. This inhibition can be relieved by adding lactose or isopropyl-β-D-thiogalactopyranoside (IPTG).
   1916..2504    -  rep_origin     ori: high-copy-number ColE1/pMB1/pBR322/pUC origin of replication
   2642..3016    -  CDS            BleoR: antibiotic-binding protein; Sh ble from Streptoalloteichus hindustanus; confers resistance to bleomycin, phleomycin, and Zeocin™
   3036..3124    -  promoter       AmpR promoter (fragment): bla
   3151..3201    +  misc_feature   bom (fragment): basis of mobility region from pBR322
   3222..4016    -  CDS            NeoR/KanR: aminoglycoside phosphotransferase from Tn5; aph(3')-II (or nptII); confers resistance to neomycin, kanamycin, and G418 (Geneticin®)
   4048..4317    -  CDS            tnpA (fragment): TN5P_ECOLX - Also known as tnp. Experimental evidence at protein level: Swiss-Prot protein existence level 1. Mediates transposition of transposon Tn5 by a 'cut and paste' mechanism. First, the monomeric transposase binds the 19 bp inverted DNA repeats flanking the transposon. Then, dimerization of the DNA- bound transposase creates a synaptic DNA complex. After nicking of the first DNA strand, excision of the transposon proceeds through a series of intermediates. The transposase then mediates the insertion of the transposon at a new site by strand transfer. The activity of the wild- type tran
