[The description below was written by a language model from this plasmid's Addgene catalogue record and pLannotate feature annotations shown in this document.]
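Description:
pNL2080 pGATA23 GG0-GG1 is a Level 0 Golden Gate part plasmid that stores the promoter of the Arabidopsis thaliana GATA23 gene as a reusable building block for synthetic biology. The 843 bp promoter fragment, flanked by linkers designated GG0 and GG1, was inserted by TOPO cloning into the commercial pCR-BluntII-TOPO backbone, giving a sequenced plasmid of about 4.4 kb. It is an E. coli cloning vector only. It replicates from a high-copy ColE1/pUC-type origin and is selected with kanamycin through the Tn5-derived NeoR/KanR gene. A BleoR (Sh ble) cassette conferring Zeocin/bleomycin resistance is also present, as is standard for this backbone.

The remaining annotated features are backbone elements rather than payload. In this vector the lac promoter, operator and CAP site drive a lacZα–ccdB fusion. Inserting a blunt fragment disrupts that fusion, so the lethal CcdB gyrase toxin is not produced and only recombinant clones survive. This matches the fragmentary lacZα and ccdB annotations on either side of the cloning site. A T7 promoter lies next to the insert region. The automated annotation does not label the GATA23 promoter or the GG0/GG1 linkers, and the insert presumably occupies the unannotated stretch between the T7 promoter and the lac operator. The very short "CEN/ARS" hit inside that stretch is most likely a chance match, not a functional yeast element, and the lacI, bom and tnpA fragments are similarly backbone remnants.

The plasmid carries no coding sequence, reporter or plant selection marker of its own. It serves as a promoter donor for Golden Gate assembly into higher-level constructs, and it comes from work on an integrase-based toolbox for recording gene expression during plant development.
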