Addgene plasmid #195908: pNL2080 pGATA23 GG0-GG1
Purpose: Level 0 pGATA23 promoter with GG0 and GG1 golden gate linkers
Depositing lab: Jennifer Nemhauser. Depositing organization: University of Washington. Publication: An integrase toolbox to record gene-expression during plant development. Guiziou S, Maranas CJ, Chu JC, Nemhauser JL. Nat Commun. 2023 Apr 3;14(1):1844. doi: 10.1038/s41467-023-37607-5. PubMed 37012288.
Backbone
  Vector backbone: pCR-BluntII-TOPO
  Backbone manufacturer: Thermo Fisher Scientific
  Backbone size w/o insert (bp): 3512
  Vector type: Synthetic Biology
Growth in bacteria
  Bacterial resistance: Kanamycin, 50 μg/mL
  Growth temperature: 37°C
  Growth strain: DH5alpha
  Copy number: High Copy
Gene/Insert
  Gene/Insert name: pGATA23
  Species: A. thaliana (mustard weed)
  Insert size (bp): 843
  Cloning method: TOPO Cloning
Terms and licenses: Academic/Nonprofit Terms; Industry Terms: Not Available to Industry
How to cite: pNL2080 pGATA23 GG0-GG1 was a gift from Jennifer Nemhauser (Addgene plasmid # 195908 ; http://n2t.net/addgene:195908 ; RRID:Addgene_195908)
